Addgene plasmid #120637: Smp_170550-Cd4-bio-His
Purpose: Expression of recombinant S. mansoni protein
Depositing lab: Gavin Wright. Depositing organization: Wellcome Sanger Institute. Publication: A library of cell-surface and secreted proteins from Schistosoma mansoni identifies early serological markers of infection. Cécile Crosnier, Anna V. Protasio, Gabriel Rinaldi, Shona Wilson, Matthew Berriman, Gavin J. Wright. bioRXiv 10.1101/593616.
Backbone
  Vector backbone: pTT3
  Backbone manufacturer: Yves Durocher, NRC
  Backbone size w/o insert (bp): 6686
  Vector type: Mammalian Expression
Growth in bacteria
  Bacterial resistance: Ampicillin, 100 μg/mL
  Growth temperature: 37°C
  Growth strain: DH5alpha
  Copy number: High Copy
Gene/Insert
  Gene/Insert name: Smp_170550
  Species: Schistosoma mansoni
  Insert size (bp): 2707
  Entrez Gene: Smp_170550.1 (a.k.a. Smp_170550.1, Smp_170550.2, Smp_170550.3)
  Promoter: CMV
  Tag / fusion protein: ratCd4(d3+4)-bio-6His (C terminal on backbone)
  Cloning method: Restriction Enzyme; 5′ cloning site NotI (not destroyed); 3′ cloning site AscI (not destroyed)
Terms and licenses: Academic/Nonprofit Terms; Industry Terms: Not Available to Industry
How to cite: Smp_170550-Cd4-bio-His was a gift from Gavin Wright (Addgene plasmid # 120637 ; http://n2t.net/addgene:120637 ; RRID:Addgene_120637)
