[The description below was written by a language model from this plasmid's Addgene catalogue record and pLannotate feature annotations shown in this document.]
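Description:
Smp_170550-Cd4-bio-His is a mammalian expression plasmid built on the pTT3 backbone for producing a recombinant Schistosoma mansoni protein, Smp_170550, as part of a library of cell-surface and secreted parasite proteins. In bacteria it is maintained through a high-copy ColE1/pUC-type origin and selected with ampicillin via the β-lactamase gene. The backbone also carries an Epstein-Barr virus oriP fragment, which supports episomal retention in cells that supply EBNA1. Remnants of lac regulatory elements and other small vector fragments are annotated but appear to be cloning leftovers.

Expression is driven by the CMV enhancer and promoter, which span the numbering origin of the circular sequence. They are followed by adenovirus-derived leader and splice sequences and a chimeric intron fragment, elements generally included to improve transcript processing and yield. (The antisense "PTP" annotation in this region most likely reflects that adenoviral leader sequence rather than a genuine coding region.) A fragment of a mouse immunoglobulin heavy chain signal sequence sits immediately upstream of the insert position and would direct the product into the secretory pathway. The roughly 2.7 kb Smp_170550 insert lies between retained NotI and AscI sites, which corresponds to the unannotated stretch of the feature table. It is fused at its C terminus to rat Cd4 domains 3 and 4, then, according to the record, a biotinylation sequence and a six-histidine tag, neither of which is annotated separately. A rabbit β-globin polyadenylation signal terminates the transcript. The tag design allows nickel-affinity purification and capture of biotinylated protein on streptavidin. This fits the associated work, which screened the protein library for early serological markers of infection.
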