Features (pLannotate 1.2.2; 18 found; start..end, strand, type, name):
      2..201     +  promoter       CMV promoter: human cytomegalovirus (CMV) immediate early promoter
    269..307     +  misc_feature   Ad SA (fragment): adenovirus major late transcript splice acceptor (Friedrich and Soriano, 1991)
    340..549     -  CDS            PTP (fragment): TERM_ADE02 - Experimental evidence at protein level: Swiss-Prot protein existence level 1. Protein covalently bound to the viral DNA that acts as a primer for viral genomic replication by DNA strand displacement. Assembles on the viral origin of replication in an initiation complex with viral polymerase, DBP, host NFIA and host POU2F1/OCT1. During initiation, the polymerase covalently couples the first dCTP with Ser- 580 of pTP. The terminal protein stimulates the template activity over 20 fold compared to protein-free templates. Neo-synthesized viral genomes are linked to two preterminal prot
    580..669     +  intron         chimeric intron (fragment): chimera between introns from adenovirus and immunoglobulin heavy chain genes
    688..734     +  CDS            IgH signal sequence (fragment): signal sequence from the mouse immunoglobulin heavy chain variable region
   3487..4080    +  CDS            Cd4 (fragment): CD4_RAT - Experimental evidence at protein level: Swiss-Prot protein existence level 1. Integral membrane glycoprotein that plays an essential role in the immune response and serves multiple functions in responses against both external and internal offenses. In T-cells, functions primarily as a coreceptor for MHC class II molecule:peptide complex. The antigens presented by class II peptides are derived from extracellular proteins while class I peptides are derived from cytosolic proteins. Interacts simultaneously with the T-cell receptor (TCR) and the MHC class II presented by antigen presenti
   4240..4295    +  polyA_signal   β-globin poly(A) signal: rabbit β-globin polyadenylation signal (Gil and Proudfoot, 1987)
   4809..6490    -  rep_origin     oriP (fragment): Epstein-Barr virus oriP replication origin (Yates et al., 2000)
   6617..6721    +  promoter       AmpR promoter: bla
   6722..7582    +  CDS            AmpR: β-lactamase; bla; confers resistance to ampicillin, carbenicillin, and related antibiotics
   7753..8341    +  rep_origin     ori: high-copy-number ColE1/pMB1/pBR322/pUC origin of replication
   8524..8616    +  CDS            lacI (fragment): lac repressor; lacI; The lac repressor binds to the lac operator to inhibit transcription in E. coli. This inhibition can be relieved by adding lactose or isopropyl-β-D-thiogalactopyranoside (IPTG).
   8629..8650    +  protein_bind   CAP binding site: CAP binding activates transcription in the presence of cAMP. E. coli catabolite activator protein
   8665..8695    +  promoter       lac promoter: promoter for the E. coli lac operon
   8703..8719    +  protein_bind   lac operator: The lac repressor binds to the lac operator to inhibit transcription in E. coli. This inhibition can be relieved by adding lactose or isopropyl-β-D-thiogalactopyranoside (IPTG). lac repressor encoded by lacI
   8789..8805    +  promoter       tet promoter (fragment): E. coli promoter for tetracycline efflux protein gene
   8815..8840    -  CDS            bla(M) (fragment): β-lactamase lacking the signal sequence; bla(M); allows cytosolic expression of β-lactamase
   9014..9393    +  enhancer       CMV enhancer: human cytomegalovirus immediate early enhancer
>Addgene plasmid #120637 | Smp_170550-Cd4-bio-His | addgene full sequence | sequence record 234403 | Addgene NGS Result
GTGATGCGGTTTTGGCAGTACACCAATGGGCGTGGATAGCGGTTTGACTCACGGGGATTTCCAAGTCTCC
ACCCCATTGACGTCAATGGGAGTTTGTTTTGGCACCAAAATCAACGGGACTTTCCAAAATGTCGTAATAA
CCCCGCCCCGTTGACGCAAATGGGCGGTAGGCGTGTACGGTGGGAGGTCTATATAAGCAGAGCTCGTTTA
GTGAACCGTCAGATCCTCACTCTCTTCCGCATCGCTGTCTGCGAGGGCCAGCTGTTGGGCTCGCGGTTGA
GGACAAACTCTTCGCGGTCTTTCCAGTACTCTTGGATCGGAAACCCGTCGGCCTCCGAACGGTACTCCGC
CACCGAGGGACCTGAGCGAGTCCGCATCGACCGGATCGGAAAACCTCTCGAGAAAGGCGTCTAACCAGTC
ACAGTCGCAAGGTAGGCTGAGCACCGTGGCGGGCGGCAGCGGGTGGCGGTCGGGGTTGTTTCTGGCGGAG
GTGCTGCTGATGATGTAATTAAAGTAGGCGGTCTTGAGACGGCGGATGGTCGAGGTGAGGTGTGGCAGGC
TTGAGATCCAGCTGTTGGGGTGAGTACTCCCTCTCAAAAGCGGGCATTACTTCTGCGCTAAGATTGTCAG
TTTCCAAAAACGAGGAGGATTTGATATTCACCTGGCCCGATCTGGCCATACACTTGAGTGACAATGACAT
CCACTTTGCCTTTCTCTCCACAGGTGTCCACTCCCAGGTCCAAGTTTGCCACCATGGAGTTTCAGACCCA
GGTACTCATGTCCCTGCTGCTCTGCATGTCTGGTGCGGCCGCCAATCTGTGCCCCAGACAGTGCCTGCCT
GGCAGCTGCTGCGAGGTGGAAGAGAACGACTTCCGGTGCTGCCCCTACGCCAACGGCGTGTGCTGCAGCG
ACGGCAAGAACTGCTGTCCACAGGGCACCAAGTGCGACATGGAACTGGGCCAGTGCCGGTCCTCCAACGG
CGCCGTGCTGCTGAGCAAGCACATGAGCGAGAAAGTGATCGGCGACCTGAAAACCAGCGCCCTGGACGTG
GTGCTGCGGCGGCTGAGCGCCAACTACATCATGTGCCCCGACCGGCTGAGCGTGTGCCAGGACAACACCA
CCTGTTGCCCCATGAGCGGCGAGATCTGGGGCTGCTGCCAGCACGCCAACGCCATCTGCTGCCCCGATGG
CGAGCACTGCTGTCCCCACGGCAGCGTGTGCGATATGGTCAACCACAGCTGCAAGCCCGCCAAGAGCAAC
GAGATCCCCGAGATGAAGGAAAGCTTCCCCACCCTGCACCTGGTGTCCGCCTCTGCCCCTGCCAGACTGA
ACCCCAACGTGAAGCCCAGCAAGGCCAGCCGGCGGAAGAACATCCACCAGCCCAGCGCCAAGTACCTGCT
GGCCTACAGCGGCGTCGTGTGCCCCGATCCCCTGTACGAGTGCCCCGACAACACAACCTGCTGCAGCTCC
AGCGACGAGAAGTGGGCCTGCTGCCCCATCCCCCAGACCGTGTCCTTCCTGGGCGTGTCCGACAAGGCCC
TGCACAAGAGCCTGGAACAGCTGCACAGCAACAAGAACAGCAGCTACAGCGTGGCCAACTTCAACCTGAC
CTGGGTCCGACTGAGCATCCTGAACGGCACCCAGCTGTGCCCTGACGCCAAGAGCCGGTGCAGCGACGAG
CAGACCTGTTGCAAGCTGAAAACCGGCGAGTGGGGCTGTTGCCCCGTGAAGAACGCCGTGTGCTGTTCCG
ACGGGGAGCACTGTTGCCCTAACGGCTACACCTGTGACCTGAGCGTGGGCGAGTGCATCAAGAACAGCCA
CAGCAGCAACGAGAGCAAGAAGTTCAGCAGCAACACCATCCTGAGCAGCCTGCCCATCAAGATCGGCAGC
AACGCCCTGTGTCCCGACAGCGACGTGTACTGCTCCGACAACAGCACATGCTGCGAGCACGATAAGAAAT
GGGGATGCTGCCTGTTCCCCAATGCCGTGTGTTGCTCCGATGGCATCCACTGCTGCCCCCAGAACACCAT
CTGCGACGTGCAGGAAGAGATGTGCATCAGCAAGAGCGGCGACATGATCACCAAGCTGCAGCTGAAGTCC
ACCCCCAAACTGCACAGCTTCAAGAGCAACAGCCGGATCAACATCTGCAGCGACATGAAGTCCGTGTGCA
TCAACGGCACCTGTTGCAGCAACGTGAACGACCCCCTGAGCACCCTGTGCTGCCCTTACGAGAATGCTGT
GTGCTGCTCTGACGGCAAACACTGTTGTCCCAAGGGAACCACCTGTGACATGATCAACGGCGGCTGCATC
ATCAGCCAGGAAGGCCTGAGCAAGAGCAACTCCATCCCCCTGCTGACCAAGATCCGGGCCCTGCACGTGA
CCAGCAAGAACAACACCCAGAGCATCGTGTTCACCCAGATCTGCCCTGGCGGCAAGGCCAAGTGCCCCGA
TAGCTCCACTTGCTGCAAGCTGAGCAGCGGGAAGTACGCCTGCTGTCCTATCCCCAACGCCATTTGTTGC
GCCGACGATATCCATTGCTGCCCTCCCGGCACCAGCTGCGACTACAAGACCCTGAGCTGCGTGAAGGCCA
ACAACGACCACAGCATCGGCAGCCCCTCCGCCAATGAGCTGCTGCGGAACCCCAAGCTGCTGTTCACCGG
CGTGCGGGACCACGTGTGCCCTGGCCACCAGAGCACCTGTTCCGATGACCAGACCTGCTGCCGGCTGCCC
GACAAGAGCTGGGGGTGCTGCCCTCTGAAGAATGGCGTGTGTTGTGGCGACCACTTCCATTGCTGTCCAG
CCGGCTCCGTGTGCGACCTGGACACCAAGCAGTGCATCCTGCAGCTGGAACTGAACCAGTCCACCACCAA
GATCGTGTACGACGGCTTCACCATGCACATTGCCAACAGAAAGAGCAGCGACAGACTGTACAGCCAGCCC
GTGAAGTCCATCAGCACCATCGACGCCAGCGTGCAGGCCAAGTGGTGCGGCGCCTGTGGCGATACCTGGG
CCTGTTGCCCAGACGCCACCTTCAACAGCTGGTCCTGCTGCCCATACGTGGGCGGCGAGTGCTGCATCGG
CCAGAACATCTGTTGCCCCCCTGGCAGCCGGTGCCTGAACAACGGCAAGTGCGAGAAGATCTCCAAGAAC
ATCATGAAGTCCTTCGCCCCCACCCTGATCCCCAGCATCTCTAAGAACAACAACCTGCAGAAGTCCTACT
TCATCCAGCAGAACAACGTGAAAGAGAACTTCCACATCGAGATGAGCAATATCGCCAAGCCCGCCCAGCG
GAACATCCTGCTGCTCGTGCGGCACTACCGGCGGCTGAAGCGGCAGCTGCACACAATCTGCCCCGACAGC
CTGCACTACTGCGGCAAGAGCGAGCAGTGCTGCCTGTCCAACAAGTTCGGCTACACATGCACCCCCAACA
AGAGCATCTGCTGCGGCAGCAACATGGACACCTACTGCCCCATCTACAAGGACTGCAGCCTGGACGGCAA
GTTCTGCATCGATAAGTATGGCGCGCCGTCGACCTCCATCACGGCCTATAAGAGTGAGGGGGAGTCAGCG
GAGTTCTCCTTCCCACTCAACCTTGGAGAGGAAAGCCTGCAGGGAGAGTTGAGATGGAAGGCAGAGAAGG
CTCCTTCTTCCCAGTCCTGGATCACCTTCTCCCTAAAGAACCAAAAGGTGTCTGTGCAGAAGTCTACTAG
CAACCCCAAGTTCCAGCTGTCCGAAACGCTCCCACTCACCCTTCAGATACCCCAGGTCTCCCTTCAGTTT
GCTGGTTCTGGCAACCTGACCCTGACTCTGGACAGAGGGATACTGTATCAGGAAGTGAACCTGGTGGTGA
TGAAAGTGACTCAGCCCGACAGCAACACTTTGACCTGTGAGGTGATGGGACCCACCTCACCCAAGATGAG
ACTGATCTTGAAGCAGGAGAATCAGGAGGCCAGGGTCTCCAGGCAGGAGAAAGTGATTCAAGTGCAGGCC
CCTGAAGCAGGGGTGTGGCAATGTCTACTGAGTGAAGGTGAAGAGGTCAAGATGGACTCCAAGATCCAGG
TTTTATCCAAAGGGTTGAATTCCGGCAGCCTGCACCACATCCTGGACGCCCAGAAGATGCTGTGGAACCA
CAGGGACAGGAACCTGCCTCCTCTGGCCCCTCTGGGCCCCCACCACCATCACCACCATTGAGTCTAGACA
CGTGATTAATTAAGGATCCCCCGACCTCGACCTCTGGCTAATAAAGGAAATTTATTTTCATTGCAATAGT
GTGTTGGAATTTTTTGTGTCTCTCACTCGGAAGGACATATGGGAGGGCAAATCATTTGGTCGAGATCCCT
CGGAGATCTCTAGCTAGAGGATCGATCCCCGCCCCGGACGAACTAAACCTGACTACGACATCTCTGCCCC
TTCTTCGCGGGGCAGTGCATGTAATCCCTTCAGTTGGTTGGTACAACTTGCCAACTGGGCCCTGTTCCAC
ATGTGACACGGGGGGGGACCAAACACAAAGGGGTTCTCTGACTGTAGTTGACATCCTTATAAATGGATGT
GCACATTTGCCAACACTGAGTGGCTTTCATCCTGGAGCAGACTTTGCAGTCTGTGGACTGCAACACAACA
TTGCCTTTATGTGTAACTCTTGGCTGAAGCTCTTACACCAATGCTGGGGGACATGTACCTCCCAGGGGCC
CAGGAAGACTACGGGAGGCTACACCAACGTCAATCAGAGGGGCCTGTGTAGCTACCGATAAGCGGACCCT
CAAGAGGGCATTAGCAATAGTGTTTATAAGGCCCCCTTGTTAACCCTAAACGGGTAGCATATGCTTCCCG
GGTAGTAGTATATACTATCCAGACTAACCCTAATTCAATAGCATATGTTACCCAACGGGAAGCATATGCT
ATCGAATTAGGGTTAGTAAAAGGGTCCTAAGGAACAGCGATATCTCCCACCCCATGAGCTGTCACGGTTT
TATTTACATGGGGTCAGGATTCCACGAGGGTAGTGAACCATTTTAGTCACAAGGGCAGTGGCTGAAGATC
AAGGAGCGGGCAGTGAACTCTCCTGAATCTTCGCCTGCTTCTTCATTCTCCTTCGTTTAGCTAATAGAAT
AACTGCTGAGTTGTGAACAGTAAGGTGTATGTGAGGTGCTCGAAAACAAGGTTTCAGGTGACGCCCCCAG
AATAAAATTTGGACGGGGGGTTCAGTGGTGGCATTGTGCTATGACACCAATATAACCCTCACAAACCCCT
TGGGCAATAAATACTAGTGTAGGAATGAAACATTCTGAATATCTTTAACAATAGAAATCCATGGGGTGGG
GACAAGCCGTAAAGACTGGATGTCCATCTCACACGAATTTATGGCTATGGGCAACACATAATCCTAGTGC
AATATGATACTGGGGTTATTAAGATGTGTCCCAGGCAGGGACCAAGACAGGTGAACCATGTTGTTACACT
CTATTTGTAACAAGGGGAAAGAGAGTGGACGCCGACAGCAGCGGACTCCACTGGTTGTCTCTAACACCCC
CGAAAATTAAACGGGGCTCCACGCCAATGGGGCCCATAAACAAAGACAAGTGGCCACTCTTTTTTTTGAA
ATTGTGGAGTGGGGGCACGCGTCAGCCCCCACACGCCGCCCTGCGGTTTTGGACTGTAAAATAAGGGTGT
AATAACTTGGCTGATTGTAACCCCGCTAACCACTGCGGTCAAACCACTTGCCCACAAAACCACTAATGGC
ACCCCGGGGAATACCTGCATAAGTAGGTGGGCGGGCCAAGATAGGGGCGCGATTGCTGCGATCTGGAGGA
CAAATTACACACACTTGCGCCTGAGCGCCAAGCACAGGGTTGTTGGTCCTCATATTCACGAGGTCGCTGA
GAGCACGGTGGGCTAATGTTGCCATGGGTAGCATATACTACCCAAATATCTGGATAGCATATGCTATCCT
AATCTATATCTGGGTAGCATAGGCTATCCTAATCTATATCTGGGTAGCATATGCTATCCTAATCTATATC
TGGGTAGTATATGCTATCCTAATTTATATCTGGGTAGCATAGGCTATCCTAATCTATATCTGGGTAGCAT
ATGCTATCCTAATCTATATCTGGGTAGTATATGCTATCCTAATCTGTATCCGGGTAGCATATGCTATCCT
AATAGAGATTAGGGTAGTATATGCTATCCTAATTTATATCTGGGTAGCATATACTACCCAAATATCTGGA
TAGCATATGCTATCCTAATCTATATCTGGGTAGCATATGCTATCCTAATCTATATCTGGGTAGCATAGGC
TATCCTAATCTATATCTGGGTAGCATATGCTATCCTAATCTATATCTGGGTAGTATATGCTATCCTAATT
TATATCTGGGTAGCATAGGCTATCCTAATCTATATCTGGGTAGCATATGCTATCCTAATCTATATCTGGG
TAGTATATGCTATCCTAATCTGTATCCGGGTAGCATATGCTATCCTCATGATAAGCTGTCAAACATGAGA
ATTTTCTTGAAGACGAAAGGGCCTCGTGATACGCCTATTTTTATAGGTTAATGTCATGATAATAATGGTT
TCTTAGACGTCAGGTGGCACTTTTCGGGGAAATGTGCGCGGAACCCCTATTTGTTTATTTTTCTAAATAC
ATTCAAATATGTATCCGCTCATGAGACAATAACCCTGATAAATGCTTCAATAATATTGAAAAAGGAAGAG
TATGAGTATTCAACATTTCCGTGTCGCCCTTATTCCCTTTTTTGCGGCATTTTGCCTTCCTGTTTTTGCT
CACCCAGAAACGCTGGTGAAAGTAAAAGATGCTGAAGATCAGTTGGGTGCACGAGTGGGTTACATCGAAC
TGGATCTCAACAGCGGTAAGATCCTTGAGAGTTTTCGCCCCGAAGAACGTTTTCCAATGATGAGCACTTT
TAAAGTTCTGCTATGTGGCGCGGTATTATCCCGTGTTGACGCCGGGCAAGAGCAACTCGGTCGCCGCATA
CACTATTCTCAGAATGACTTGGTTGAGTACTCACCAGTCACAGAAAAGCATCTTACGGATGGCATGACAG
TAAGAGAATTATGCAGTGCTGCCATAACCATGAGTGATAACACTGCGGCCAACTTACTTCTGACAACGAT
CGGAGGACCGAAGGAGCTAACCGCTTTTTTGCACAACATGGGGGATCATGTAACTCGCCTTGATCGTTGG
GAACCGGAGCTGAATGAAGCCATACCAAACGACGAGCGTGACACCACGATGCCTGCAGCAATGGCAACAA
CGTTGCGCAAACTATTAACTGGCGAACTACTTACTCTAGCTTCCCGGCAACAATTAATAGACTGGATGGA
GGCGGATAAAGTTGCAGGACCACTTCTGCGCTCGGCCCTTCCGGCTGGCTGGTTTATTGCTGATAAATCT
GGAGCCGGTGAGCGTGGGTCTCGCGGTATCATTGCAGCACTGGGGCCAGATGGTAAGCCCTCCCGTATCG
TAGTTATCTACACGACGGGGAGTCAGGCAACTATGGATGAACGAAATAGACAGATCGCTGAGATAGGTGC
CTCACTGATTAAGCATTGGTAACTGTCAGACCAAGTTTACTCATATATACTTTAGATTGATTTAAAACTT
CATTTTTAATTTAAAAGGATCTAGGTGAAGATCCTTTTTGATAATCTCATGACCAAAATCCCTTAACGTG
AGTTTTCGTTCCACTGAGCGTCAGACCCCGTAGAAAAGATCAAAGGATCTTCTTGAGATCCTTTTTTTCT
GCGCGTAATCTGCTGCTTGCAAACAAAAAAACCACCGCTACCAGCGGTGGTTTGTTTGCCGGATCAAGAG
CTACCAACTCTTTTTCCGAAGGTAACTGGCTTCAGCAGAGCGCAGATACCAAATACTGTTCTTCTAGTGT
AGCCGTAGTTAGGCCACCACTTCAAGAACTCTGTAGCACCGCCTACATACCTCGCTCTGCTAATCCTGTT
ACCAGTGGCTGCTGCCAGTGGCGATAAGTCGTGTCTTACCGGGTTGGACTCAAGACGATAGTTACCGGAT
AAGGCGCAGCGGTCGGGCTGAACGGGGGGTTCGTGCACACAGCCCAGCTTGGAGCGAACGACCTACACCG
AACTGAGATACCTACAGCGTGAGCTATGAGAAAGCGCCACGCTTCCCGAAGGGAGAAAGGCGGACAGGTA
TCCGGTAAGCGGCAGGGTCGGAACAGGAGAGCGCACGAGGGAGCTTCCAGGGGGAAACGCCTGGTATCTT
TATAGTCCTGTCGGGTTTCGCCACCTCTGACTTGAGCGTCGATTTTTGTGATGCTCGTCAGGGGGGCGGA
GCCTATGGAAAAACGCCAGCAACGCGGCCTTTTTACGGTTCCTGGCCTTTTGCTGGCCTTTTGCTCACAT
GTTCTTTCCTGCGTTATCCCCTGATTCTGTGGATAACCGTATTACCGCCTTTGAGTGAGCTGATACCGCT
CGCCGCAGCCGAACGACCGAGCGCAGCGAGTCAGTGAGCGAGGAAGCGGAAGAGCGCCCAATACGCAAAC
CGCCTCTCCCCGCGCGTTGGCCGATTCATTAATGCAGCTGGCACGACAGGTTTCCCGACTGGAAAGCGGG
CAGTGAGCGCAACGCAATTAATGTGAGTTAGCTCACTCATTAGGCACCCCAGGCTTTACACTTTATGCTT
CCGGCTCGTATGTTGTGTGGAATTGTGAGCGGATAACAATTTCACACAGGAAACAGCTATGACCATGATT
ACGCCAAGCTCTAGCTAGAGGTCGACCAATTCTCATGTTTGACAGCTTATCATCGCAGATCCGGGCAACG
TTGTTGCCATTGCTGCAGGCGCAGAACTGGTAGGTATGGAAGATCTATACATTGAATCAATATTGGCAAT
TAGCCATATTAGTCATTGGTTATATAGCATAAATCAATATTGGCTATTGGCCATTGCATACGTTGTATCT
ATATCATAATATGTACATTTATATTGGCTCATGTCCAATATGACCGCCATGTTGACATTGATTATTGACT
AGTTATTAATAGTAATCAATTACGGGGTCATTAGTTCATAGCCCATATATGGAGTTCCGCGTTACATAAC
TTACGGTAAATGGCCCGCCTGGCTGACCGCCCAACGACCCCCGCCCATTGACGTCAATAATGACGTATGT
TCCCATAGTAACGCCAATAGGGACTTTCCATTGACGTCAATGGGTGGAGTATTTACGGTAAACTGCCCAC
TTGGCAGTACATCAAGTGTATCATATGCCAAGTCCGCCCCCTATTGACGTCAATGACGGTAAATGGCCCG
CCTGGCATTATGCCCAGTACATGACCTTACGGGACTTTCCTACTTGGCAGTACATCTACGTATTAGTCAT
CGCTATTACCATG
